>Addgene plasmid #85939 | pOP458 | addgene full sequence | sequence record 169579 | Addgene NGS Result
GTACGGGTTTTGCTGCCCGCAAACGGGCTGTTCTGGTGTTGCTAGTTTGTTATCAGAATCGCAGATCCGG
CTTCAGCCGGTTTGCCGGCTGAAAGCGCTATTTCTTCCAGAATTGCCATGATTTTTTCCCCACGGGAGGC
GTCACTGGCTCCCGTGTTGTCGGCAGCTTTGATTCGATAAGCAGCATCGCCTGTTTCAGGCTGTCTATGT
GTGACTGTTGAGCTGTAACAAGTTGTCTCAGGTGTTCAATTTCATGTTCTAGTTGCTTTGTTTTACTGGT
TTCACCTGTTCTATTAGGTGTTACATGCTGTTCATCTGTTACATTGTCGATCTGTTCATGGTGAACAGCT
TTGAATGCACCAAAAACTCGTAAAAGCTCTGATGTATCTATCTTTTTTACACCGTTTTCATCTGTGCATA
TGGACAGTTTTCCCTTTGATATGTAACGGTGAACAGTTGTTCTACTTTTGTTTGTTAGTCTTGATGCTTC
ACTGATAGATACAAGAGCCATAAGAACCTCAGATCCTTCCGTATTTAGCCAGTATGTTCTCTAGTGTGGT
TCGTTGTTTTTGCGTGAGCCATGAGAACGAACCATTGAGATCATACTTACTTTGCATGTCACTCAAAAAT
TTTGCCTCAAAACTGGTGAGCTGAATTTTTGCAGTTAAAGCATCGTGTAGTGTTTTTCTTAGTCCGTTAT
GTAGGTAGGAATCTGATGTAATGGTTGTTGGTATTTTGTCACCATTCATTTTTATCTGGTTGTTCTCAAG
TTCGGTTACGAGATCCATTTGTCTATCTAGTTCAACTTGGAAAATCAACGTATCAGTCGGGCGGCCTCGC
TTATCAACCACCAATTTCATATTGCTGTAAGTGTTTAAATCTTTACTTATTGGTTTCAAAACCCATTGGT
TAAGCCTTTTAAACTCATGGTAGTTATTTTCAAGCATTAACATGAACTTAAATTCATCAAGGCTAATCTC
TATATTTGCCTTGTGAGTTTTCTTTTGTGTTAGTTCTTTTAATAACCACTCATAAATCCTCATAGAGTAT
TTGTTTTCAAAAGACTTAACATGTTCCAGATTATATTTTATGAATTTTTTTAACTGGAAAAGATAAGGCA
ATATCTCTTCACTAAAAACTAATTCTAATTTTTCGCTTGAGAACTTGGCATAGTTTGTCCACTGGAAAAT
CTCAAAGCCTTTAACCAAAGGATTCCTGATTTCCACAGTTCTCGTCATCAGCTCTCTGGTTGCTTTAGCT
AATACACCATAAGCATTTTCCCTACTGATGTTCATCATCTGAGCGTATTGGTTATAAGTGAACGATACCG
TCCGTTCTTTCCTTGTAGGGTTTTCAATCGTGGGGTTGAGTAGTGCCACACAGCATAAAATTAGCTTGGT
TTCATGCTCCGTTAAGTCATAGCGACTAATCGCTAGTTCATTTGCTTTGAAAACAACTAATTCAGACATA
CATCTCAATTGGTCTAGGTGATTTTAATCACTATACCAATTGAGATGGGCTAGTCAATGATAATTACTAG
TCCTTTTCCTTTGAGTTGTGGGTATCTGTAAATTCTGCTAGACCTTTGCTGGAAAACTTGTAAATTCTGC
TAGACCCTCTGTAAATTCCGCTAGACCTTTGTGTGTTTTTTTTGTTTATATTCAAGTGGTTATAATTTAT
AGAATAAAGAAAGAATAAAAAAAGATAAAAAGAATAGATCCCAGCCCTGTGTATAACTCACTACTTTAGT
CAGTTCCGCAGTATTACAAAAGGATGTCGCAAACGCTGTTTGCTCCTCTACAAAACAGACCTTAAAACCC
TAAAGGCTTAAGTAGCACCCTCGCAAGCTCGGGCAAATCGCTGAATATTCCTTTTGTCTCCGACCATCAG
GCACCTGAGTCGCTGTCTTTTTCGTGACATTCAGTTCGCTGCGCTCACGGCTCTGGCAGTGAATGGGGGT
AAATGGCACTACAGGCGCCTTTTATGGATTCATGCAAGGAAACTACCCATAATACAAGAAAAGCCCGTCA
CGGGCTTCTCAGGGCGTTTTATGGTGGGTCTGCTATGTGGTGCTATCTGACTTTTTGCTGTTCAGCAGTT
CCTGCCCTCTGATTTTCCAGTCTGACCACTTCGGATTATCCCGTGACAGGTCATTCAGACTGGCTAATGC
ACCCAGTAAGGCAGCGGTATCATCAACAGGCTTACCCGTCTTACTGTCCCTAGTATCGATACTAGTGCTT
GGATTCTCACCAATAAAAAACGCCCGGCGGCAACCGAGCGTTCTGAACAAATCCAGATGGAGTTCTGAGG
TCATTACTGGATCTATCAACAGGAGTCCAAGCGAGCTCGTAAACTTGGTCTGACAGTTACCAATGCTTAA
TCAGTGAGGCACCTATCTCAGCGATCTGTCTATTTCGTTCATCCATAGTTGCCTGACTCCCCGTCGTGTA
GATAACTACGATACGGGAGGGCTTACCATCTGGCCCCAGTGCTGCAATGATACCGCGAGACCCACGCTCA
CCGGCTCCAGATTTATCAGCAATAAACCAGCCAGCCGGAAGGGCCGAGCGCAGAAGTGGTCCTGCAACTT
TATCCGCCTCCATCCAGTCTATTAATTGTTGCCGGGAAGCTAGAGTAAGTAGTTCGCCAGTTAATAGTTT
GCGCAACGTTGTTGCCATTGCTACAGGCATCGTGGTGTCACGCTCGTCGTTTGGTATGGCTTCATTCAGC
TCCGGTTCCCAACGATCAAGGCGAGTTACATGATCCCCCATGTTGTGCAAAAAAGCGGTTAGCTCCTTCG
GTCCTCCGATCGTTGTCAGAAGTAAGTTGGCCGCAGTGTTATCACTCATGGTTATGGCAGCACTGCATAA
TTCTCTTACTGTCATGCCATCCGTAAGATGCTTTTCTGTGACTGGTGAGTACTCAACCAAGTCATTCTGA
GAATAGTGTATGCGGCGACCGAGTTGCTCTTGCCCGGCGTCAATACGGGATAATACCGCGCCACATAGCA
GAACTTTAAAAGTGCTCATCATTGGAAAACGTTCTTCGGGGCGAAAACTCTCAAGGATCTTACCGCTGTT
GAGATCCAGTTCGATGTAACCCACTCGTGCACCCAACTGATCTTCAGCATCTTTTACTTTCACCAGCGTT
TCTGGGTGAGCAAAAACAGGAAGGCAAAATGCCGCAAAAAAGGGAATAAGGGCGACACGGAAATGTTGAA
TACTCATACTCTTCCTTTTTCAATATTATTGAAGCATTTATCAGGGTTATTGTCTCATGAGCGGATACAT
ATTTGAATGTATTTAGAAAAATAAACAAATAGGGGTTCCGCGCACATTTCCCCGAAAAGTGCCACCTGAC
GTCCTTACGTGCCGATCAACGTCTCATTTTCGCCAGATATCGACGTCAAAGATTCTAGGATCTAACCGTA
TGCGGGTGCCAGGGCGTGCCCTTGGGCTCCCCGGGCGCGTACTCCCACAGCTAACACCACGTCGTCCCTA
TCTGCTGCCCTAGGTCTATGAGTGGTTGCTGGATAACTTTACGGGCATGCATAAGGCTCGTATAATATAT
TCAGGGAGACCACAACGGTTTCCCTCTACAAATAATTTTGTTTAACTTTCGGCCGGCTTGTCGACGACGG
CGGTCTCAGTGGTGTACGGTACAAACCCCGACAGTAGTCACCGGCTGTGCTTGCCGGTCTGATGAGCCTG
TGAAGGCGAAACTACCTCTACAAATAATTTTGTTTAAGCATGCCAGTTGTAGATCAGCATAGCATAGACA
ACCAAGGAGGTAGTGCACATGAAACCAGTAACGCTGTACGATGTCGCAGAGTATGCCGGTGTCTCTTATC
AGACCGTTTCCCGCGTGGTGAACCAGGCCAGCCACGTTTCTGCGAAAACGCGGGAAAAAGTGGAAGCGGC
GATGGCGGAGCTGAATTACATTCCCAACCGCGTGGCACAACAACTGGCGGGCAAACAGTCGTTGCTGATT
GGCGTTGCCACCTCTTCTCTGGCTCTGCACGCTCCGTCTCAGATCGTTGCTGCTATCAAATCTCGTGCTG
ACCAGCTGGGTGCCAGCGTGGTGGTGTCGATGGTAGAACGAAGCGGCGTCGAAGCCTGTAAAGCGGCGGT
TCACAATCTTCTCGCGCAGCGCGTCAGTGGGCTGATCATTAACTATCCGCTGGATGACCAGGATGCCATT
GCTGTGGAAGCTGCCTGCACTAATGTTCCGGCGTTATTTCTTGATGTCTCTGACCAGACACCCATCAACA
GTATTATTTTCTCCCATGAAGACGGTACGCGACTGGGCGTGGAGCATCTGGTCGCATTGGGTCACCAGCA
AATCGCGCTGTTAGCGGGCCCATTAAGTTCTGTCTCGGCGCGTCTGCGTCTGGCTGGCTGGCATAAATAT
CTCACTCGCAATCAAATTCAGCCGATAGCGGAACGGGAAGGCGACTGGAGTGCCATGTCCGGTTTTCAAC
AAACCATGCAAATGCTGAATGAGGGCATCGTTCCCACTGCGATGCTGGTTGCCAACGATCAGATGGCGCT
GGGCGCAATGCGCGCCATTACCGAGTCCGGGCTGCGCGTTGGTGCGGACATCTCGGTAGTGGGATACGAC
GATACCGAAGACAGCTCATGTTATATCCCGCCGTTAACCACCATCAAACAGGATTTTCGCCTGCTGGGGC
AAACCAGCGTGGACCGCTTGCTGCAACTCTCTCAGGGCCAGGCGGTGAAGGGCAATCAACTGTTGCCCGT
CTCACTGGTGAAAAGAAAAACCACCCTGGCTCCCAATACGCAAACCGCCTCTCCCCGCGCGTTGGCCGAT
TCATTAATGCAACTGGCACGACAGGTTTCCCGACTGGAAAGCGGGCAGTAAGGCATCAAATAAAACGAAA
GGCTCAGTCGAAAGACTGGGCCTTTCGTTTTATCTGTTGTTTGTCGGTGAACGCTCTCCTGAGTAGGACA
AATCCGCCGCCCTAGATCCCTATCAGTGATAGAGATTGACATCCCTATCAGTGATAGAGATACTGAGCAC
ATCAGCAGGACGCACTGACCGTGCCCCAACTGGGGTAACCTTTGAGTTCTCTCAGTTGGGGGAAGCATTA
TTTAGGCACTACAACTAGTATAGTTGTACATGCCATTATCAGTCTCCTTTACAAACAGGGGTCAGTTGAT
GTGCTTTCAACTCTGATGAGTCAGTGATGACGAAACCCCCTCTACAAATAATTTTGTTTAACGCCTTCGG
CGAAGCTAGGGACGAGAGCTAGCATGGCTGAAGCGCAAAATGATCCCCTGCTGCCGGGATACTCGTTTAA
CGCCCATCTGGTGGCGGGTTTAACGCCGATTGAGGCCAACGGTTATCTCGATTTTTTTATCGACCGACCG
CTGGGAATGAAAGGTTATATTCTCAATCTCACCATTCGCGGTCAGGGGGTGGTGAAAAATCAGGGACGAG
AATTTGTCTGCCGACCGGGTGATATTTTGCTGTTCCCGCCAGGAGAGATTCATCACTACGGTCGTCATCC
GGAGGCTCGCGAATGGTATCACCAGTGGGTTTACTTTCGTCCGCGCGCCTACTGGCATGAATGGCTTAAC
TGGCCGTCAATATTTGCCAATACGGGTTTCTTTCGCCCGGATGAAGCGCACCAGCCGCATTTCAGCGACC
TGTTTGGGCAAATCATTAACGCCGGGCAAGGGGAAGGGCGCTATTCGGAGCTGCTGGCGATAAATCTGCT
TGAGCAATTGTTACTGCGGCGCATGGAAGCGATTAACGAGTCGCTCCATCCGCCGATGGATAATCGGGTA
CGCGAGGCTTGTCAGTACATCAGCGATCACCTGGCAGACAGCAATTTTGATATCGCCAGCGTCGCACAGC
ATGTTTGCTTGTCGCCGTCGCGTCTGTCACATCTTTTCCGCCAGCAGTTAGGGATTAGCGTCTTAAGCTG
GCGCGAGGACCAACGTATCAGCCAGGCGAAGCTGCTTTTGAGCACTACCCGGATGCCTATCGCCACCGTC
GGTCGCAATGTTGGTTTTGACGATCAACTCTATTTCTCGCGAGTATTTAAAAAATGCACCGGGGCCAGCC
CGAGCGAGTTTCGTGCCGGTTGTGAAGAAAAAGTGAATGATGTAGCCGTCAAGTTGTCATAAGGCATCAA
ATAAAACGAAAGGCTCAGTCGAAAGACTGGGCCTTTCGTTTTATCTGTTGTTTGTCGGTGAACGCTCTCC
TGAGTAGGACAAATCCGCCGCCCTAGAGCCCGGATGATCCTGACGACGGAGACCGCGGTGGTTGACCAGA
CAAACCACGACAATTGTGAGCGGATAACAATTTCACACAGGGCCCTCGGACACCGAGGAGAATGTCAAGA
GGCGAACACACAACGTCTTGGAGCGCCAGAGGAGGAACGAGCTAAAACGGAGCTTTTTTGCCCTGCGTGA
CCAGATCCCGGAGTTGGAAAACAATGAAAAGGCCCCCAAGGTAGTTATCCTTAAAAAAGCCACAGCATAC
ATCCTGTCCGTCCAAGCAGAGGAGCAAAAGCTCATTTCTGAAGAGGACTTGTTGCGGAAACGACGAGAAC
AGTTGAAACACAAACTTGAACAGCTACGGAACTCTTGTGCGTAAGGAAAAGTAAGGAAAACGATTCCTTC
TAACAGAAATGTCCTGAGCAATCACCTATGAACTGTCGACTCGAGCATAGCATTTTTATCCATAAGATTA
GCGGATCCTAAGCTTTACAATTGTGAGCGCTCACAATTATGATAGATTCAATTGTGAGCGGATAACAATT
TCACACAGCAAAAAAAGCAAAAAGCATTTACCTTGATTGAAATAAACGAAATAAAAACTCGCAGCTGTCA
CCGGATGTGCTTTCCGGTCTGATGAGTCCGTGAGGACGAAACAGCCTCTACAAATAATTTTGTTTAAATA
GGTCCCAATATAAGGAGAGGGTGTACAATGAGTAAAGGAGAAGAACTTTTCACTGGAGTTGTCCCAATTC
TTGTTGAATTAGATGGTGATGTTAATGGGCACAAATTTTCTGTCAGTGGAGAGGGTGAAGGTGATGCAAC
ATACGGAAAACTTACCCTTAAATTTATTTGCACTACTGGAAAACTACCTGTTCCATGGCCAACACTTGTC
ACTACTTTCGGTTATGGTGTTCAATGCTTTGCGAGATACCCAGATCATATGAAACAGCATGACTTTTTCA
AGAGTGCCATGCCCGAAGGTTATGTACAGGAAAGAACTATATTTTTCAAAGATGACGGGAACTACAAGAC
ACGTGCTGAAGTCAAGTTTGAAGGTGATACCCTTGTTAATAGAATCGAGTTAAAAGGTATTGATTTTAAA
GAAGATGGAAACATTCTTGGACACAAATTGGAATACAACTATAACTCACACAATGTATACATCATGGCAG
ACAAACAAAAGAATGGAATCAAAGTTAACTTCAAAATTAGACACAACATTGAAGATGGAAGCGTTCAACT
AGCAGACCATTATCAACAAAATACTCCAATTGGCGATGGCCCTGTCCTTTTACCAGACAACCATTACCTG
TCCACACAATCTGCCCTTTCGAAAGATCCCAACGAAAAGAGAGACCACATGGTCCTTCTTGAGTTTGTAA
CAGCTGCTGGGATTACACATGGCATGGATGATCTCTACAAATAAGCTTGGATTCTCACCAATAAAAAACG
CCCGGCGGCAACCGAGCGTTCTGAACAAATCCAGATGGAGTTCTGAGGTCATTACTGGATCTATCAACAG
GAGTCCAAGCG
Features (pLannotate 1.2.2; 23 found; start..end, strand, type, name):
    519..1469    -  CDS            Rep101: RepA protein needed for replication with the pSC101 origin; rep101
   1517..1739    -  rep_origin     pSC101 ori: low-copy replication origin that requires the Rep101 protein
   2243..2337    -  terminator     lambda t0 terminator: transcription terminator from phage lambda
   2367..3227    -  CDS            AmpR: β-lactamase; bla; confers resistance to ampicillin, carbenicillin, and related antibiotics
   3228..3332    -  promoter       AmpR promoter: bla
   3436..3469    +  protein_bind   attB: minimal attB site for the φC31 integrase (Groth et al., 2000) phage φC31 integrase
   3671..3726    +  ncRNA          Hammerhead 3: Accession: RF00008 - Hammerhead ribozyme (type III)
   3799..4878    +  CDS            lacI: LACI_ECOLI - Experimental evidence at protein level: Swiss-Prot protein existence level 1. Repressor of the lactose operon. Binds allolactose as an inducer. From Escherichia coli (strain K12).
   4887..4973    +  terminator     rrnB T1 terminator: Escherichia coli rrnB; transcription terminator T1 from the E. coli rrnB gene
   4987..5060    +  promoter       PLtetO-1 promoter: modified phage lambda PL promoter with tet operator sites (Lutz and Bujard, 1997)
   5061..5102    +  protein_bind   phage φC31 attP (fragment): attachment site of phage φC31 phage φC31 integrase
   5165..5220    +  ncRNA          Hammerhead 3: Accession: RF00008 - Hammerhead ribozyme (type III)
   5274..6149    +  CDS            araC: ARAC_ECOLI - Experimental evidence at protein level: Swiss-Prot protein existence level 1. Transcription factor that regulates the expression of several genes involved in the transport and metabolism of L-arabinose (PubMed:4362626, PubMed:328165, PubMed:6251457, PubMed:2962192, PubMed:6319708, PubMed:2231717, PubMed:1447222). Functions both as a positive and a negative regulator (PubMed:328165, PubMed:6251457). In the presence of arabinose, activates the expression of the araBAD, araE, araFGH and araJ promoters (PubMed:4362626, PubMed:328165, PubMed:6251457, PubMed:2962192, PubMed:6319708, Pub
   6158..6244    +  terminator     rrnB T1 terminator: Escherichia coli rrnB; transcription terminator T1 from the E. coli rrnB gene
   6314..6330    +  protein_bind   lac operator: The lac repressor binds to the lac operator to inhibit transcription in E. coli. This inhibition can be relieved by adding lactose or isopropyl-β-D-thiogalactopyranoside (IPTG). lac repressor encoded by lacI
   6346..6564    +  CDS            N-MYC2 (fragment): MYC2_MARMO - Protein inferred from homology: Swiss-Prot protein existence level 3. From Marmota monax (Woodchuck).
   6532..6561    +  CDS            Myc: Myc (human c-Myc proto-oncogene) epitope tag
   6696..6730    +  promoter       araBAD promoter (fragment): araBAD; promoter of the L-arabinose operon of E. coli; the araC regulatory gene is transcribed in the opposite direction (Guzman et al., 1995)
   6739..6758    -  protein_bind   lac operator (symmetric): The lac repressor binds to the lac operator to inhibit transcription in E. coli. This inhibition can be relieved by adding lactose or isopropyl-β-D-thiogalactopyranoside (IPTG). The symmetric lac operator was optimized for tight binding of lac repressor. lac repressor encoded by lacI
   6772..6788    +  protein_bind   lac operator: The lac repressor binds to the lac operator to inhibit transcription in E. coli. This inhibition can be relieved by adding lactose or isopropyl-β-D-thiogalactopyranoside (IPTG). lac repressor encoded by lacI
   6855..6904    +  misc_RNA       sTRSV HHRz: hammerhead ribozyme from the tobacco ringspot virus satellite RNA (Khvorova et al., 2003)
   6958..7671    +  CDS            GFPmut3: GFPmut3 is a basic (constitutively fluorescent) green fluorescent protein published in 1996, derived from Aequorea victoria. It is reported to be a very rapidly-maturing weak dimer.
   7681..7775    -  terminator     lambda t0 terminator: transcription terminator from phage lambda
