[The description below was written by a language model from this plasmid's Addgene catalogue record and pLannotate feature annotations shown in this document.]
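Description:
pOP458 is a low-copy bacterial expression plasmid carrying a synthetic genetic circuit described in the record as a "decrypted AND gate". It comes from work on encrypting and hiding synthetic gene circuits. The backbone is not named, but the feature table shows a pSC101 origin with its Rep101 (RepA) replication protein, which accounts for the low copy number. An ampicillin resistance cassette (bla with its own promoter) is followed by a lambda t0 terminator. The sequenced record is 7,781 nt, and the circuit was assembled by Gibson cloning.

The payload consists of two regulator cassettes and a reporter. A lacI coding sequence and an araC coding sequence are each preceded by a hammerhead ribozyme, commonly used to insulate a transcript from its upstream leader, and each ends in an rrnB T1 terminator. A PLtetO-1 promoter sits upstream of araC, but no promoter is annotated for lacI. Downstream, a region combining an araBAD promoter fragment with lac operators (including a symmetric operator) precedes an sTRSV hammerhead ribozyme, GFPmut3 and a lambda t0 terminator. This layout suggests that GFP output requires both arabinose activation through AraC and relief of LacI repression by IPTG, which would be the AND logic, although the record does not spell out the inputs.

A minimal φC31 attB site lies upstream of lacI, and a φC31 attP fragment follows PLtetO-1. These integrase sites are probably tied to the recombinase-based rearrangement that converts an encrypted circuit to this decrypted form, but the record does not confirm it. A short Myc-like annotation near the first lac operator is likely a spurious homology match.
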