Addgene plasmid #85939: pOP458
Purpose: Decrypted AND gate.
Depositing lab: Timothy Lu. Depositing organization: Massachusetts Institute of Technology. Publication: Encryption and steganography of synthetic gene circuits. Purcell O, Wang J, Siuti P, Lu TK. Nat Commun. 2018 Nov 22;9(1):4942. doi: 10.1038/s41467-018-07144-7. PubMed 30467337.
Backbone
  Vector backbone: Unknown
  Vector type: Bacterial Expression
Growth in bacteria
  Bacterial resistance: Ampicillin, 100 μg/mL
  Growth temperature: 37°C
  Growth strain: DH5alpha
  Copy number: Low Copy
Gene/Insert
  Gene/Insert name: Decrypted AND gate
  Species: Synthetic
  Cloning method: Gibson Cloning
  Sequencing primers: 5′ unknown
Terms and licenses: Academic/Nonprofit Terms; Industry Terms: Not Available to Industry
How to cite: pOP458 was a gift from Timothy Lu (Addgene plasmid # 85939 ; http://n2t.net/addgene:85939 ; RRID:Addgene_85939)
